>Addgene plasmid #192413 | LLP690_L2_1IF1_FRT-OCS_Rluc_FlpF1_C1-NLS | addgene full sequence | sequence record 377963 | Addgene NGS Result
GTGCCGAATTCGGATCCGGAGTCGACAAAATTTAGAACGAACTTAATTATGATCTCAAATACATTGATAC
ATATCTCATCTAGATCTAGGTTATCATTATGTAAGAAAGTTTTGACGAATATGGCACGACAAAATGGCTA
GACTCGATGTAATTGGTATCTCAACTCAACATTATACTTATACCAAACATTAGTTAGACAAAATTTAAAC
AACTATTTTTTATGTATGCAAGAGTCAGCATATGTATAATTGATTCAGAATCGTTTTGACGAGTTCGGAT
GTAGTAGTAGCCATTATTTAATGTACATACTAATCGTGAATAGTGAATATGATGAAACATTGTATCTTAT
TGTATAAATATCCATAAACACATCATGAAAGACACTTTCTTTCACGGTCTGAATTAATTATGATACAATT
CTAATAGAAAACGAATTAAATTACGTTGAATTGTATGAAATCTAATTGAACAAGCCAACCACGACGACGA
CTAACGTTGCCTGGATTGACTCGGTTTAAGTTAACCACTAAAAAAACGGAGCTGTCATGTAACACGCGGA
TCGAGCAGGTCACAGTCATGAAGCCATCAAAGCAAAAGAACTAATCCAAGGGCTGAGATGATTAATTAGT
TTAAAAATTAGTTAACACGAGGGAAAAGGCTGTCTGACAGCCAGGTCACGTTATCTTTACCTGTGGTCGA
AATGATTCGTGTCTGTCGATTTTAATTATTTTTTTGAAAGGCCGAAAATAAAGTTGTAAGAGATAAACCC
GCCTATATAAATTCATATATTTTCCTCTCCGCTTTGAATACTGTATTTTTACAACAATTACCAACAACAA
CAAAGAAGTTCCTATTCTCTAGAAAGTATAGGAACTTCCTGCTTTAATGAGATATGCGAGAAGCCTATGA
TCGCATGATATTTGCTTTCAATTCTGTTGTGCACGTTGTAAAAAACCTGAGCATGTGTAGCTCAGATCCT
TACCGCCGGTTTCGGTTCATTCTAATGAATATATCACCCGTTACTATCGTATTTTTATGAATAATATTCT
CCGTTCAATTTACTGATTGTACCCTACTACTTATATGTACAATATTAAAATGAAAACAATATATTGTGCT
GAATAGGTTTATAGCGACATCTATGATAGAGCGCCACAATAACAAACAATTGCGTTTTATTATTACAAAT
CCAATTTTAAAAAAAGCGGCAGAACCGGTCAAACCTAAAAGACTGATTACATAAATCTTATTCAAATTTC
AAAAGTGCCCCAGGGGCTAGTATCTACGACACACCGAGCGGCGAACTAATAACGCTCACTGAAGGGAACT
CCGGTTCCCCGCCGGCGCGCATGGGTGAGATTCCTTGAAGTTGAGTATTGGCCGTCCGCTCTACCGAAAG
TTACGGGCACCATTCAACCCGGTCCAGCACGGCGGCCGGGTAACCGACTTGCTGCCCCGAGAATTATGCA
GCATTTTTTTGGTGTATGTGGGCCCCAAATGAAGTGCAGGTCAAACCTTGACAGTGACGACAAATCGTTG
GGCGGGTCCAGGGCGAATTTTGCGACAACATGTCGAGGCTCAGCAGGAAGTTCCTATTCTCTAGAAAGTA
TAGGAACTTCCAACAAACAACATTACAATTACTATTTACAATTACAATGACTTCAAAGGTGTATGATCCT
GAGCAGGTAAGTTTCTGCTTCTACCTTTGATATATATATAATAATTATCATTAATTAGTAGTAATATAAT
ATTTCAAATATTTTTTTCAAAATAAAAGAATGTAGTATATAGCAATTGCTTTTCTGTAGTTTATAAGTGT
GTATATTTTAATTTATAACTTTTCTAATATATGACCAAAATTTGTTGATGTGCAGAGAAAAAGAATGATA
ACTGGTCCACAATGGTGGGCAAGATGTAAACAGATGAACGTGCTTGATTCTTTCATTAATTACTACGATT
CAGAAAAGCACGCTGAGAATGCAGTTATCTTTCTTCACGGAAACGCTGCATCTTCATATTTGTGGAGACA
TGTTGTGCCTCACATTGAACCAGTGGCTAGGTGTATTATCCCAGATCTTATCGGAATGGGAAAGTCTGGT
AAATCTGGAAATGGTTCTTACAGACTTTTGGATCATTATAAGTACCTCACAGCTTGGTTCGAACTTCTCA
ACTTACCTAAGAAGATTATTTTCGTTGGACACGATTGGGGTGCTTGCTTGGCATTCCATTACTCATACGA
ACACCAAGATAAGATCAAAGCTATAGTTCATGCAGAGAGTGTTGTGGATGTGATAGAATCTTGGGATGAG
TGGCCAGATATTGAAGAGGATATTGCTTTGATCAAGTCTGAAGAGGGAGAAAAGATGGTTCTCGAAAATA
ACTTTTTCGTGGAAACTATGCTTCCTTCAAAGATTATGAGAAAATTGGAACCAGAAGAGTTTGCTGCATA
TCTCGAACCTTTCAAGGAAAAAGGAGAGGTTAGAAGGCCAACACTCAGTTGGCCTAGGGAAATACCATTA
GTTAAGGGAGGTAAACCTGATGTTGTGCAGATCGTGAGAAATTATAACGCTTACCTTAGGGCATCAGATG
ATTTGCCTAAGATGTTCATCGAGTCAGATCCAGGATTTTTCAGTAATGCTATAGTTGAAGGTGCAAAGAA
ATTTCCAAACACCGAGTTCGTTAAGGTGAAAGGATTGCATTTCTCACAAGAAGATGCTCCTGATGAGATG
GGAAAGTATATTAAGTCTTTTGTTGAAAGAGTGCTCAAAAACGAGCAGGGTTCTCGATCTGATGCTTCTG
AAGTAACGTCAACAAGCTCCCAGTCTGAGGTATGCACAGTGGAAACGCCAGGTTGTGTTGGTTCTTAAGC
TTCTCTAGCTAGAGTCGATCGACAAGCTCGAGTTTCTCCATAATAATGTGTGAGTAGTTCCCAGATAAGG
GAATTAGGGTTCCTATAGGGTTTCGCTCATGTGTTGAGCATATAAGAAACCCTTAGTATGTATTTGTATT
TGTAAAATACTTCTATCAATAAAATTTCTAATTCCTAAAACCAAAATCCAGTACTAAAATCCAGATCGCT
GCAAGAATTCAAGCTTGGAGCCAACACTCGAATCCCCACCCGTTGGACCAAACCCGGCTCATTAAGCGTC
GGTTCAGATTTATTTCCTTTATTTAAAAAAAAGGAAAGGGTAAAAAATAGAAAATTGGAAACAGTTAAAG
CCCAAAATTGTAATTTACCGAGAATTGTAAATTTACCTGAAAACCCTACGCTATAGTTTCGACTATAAAT
ACCAAACTTAGGACCTCACTTCAGAATCCCCTCGTCGCTGCGTCTCTCTCCCGCAACCTTCGATTTTCGT
TTATTCGCATCCATCGGAGAGAGAAAACAATCAATAAGCGACCTACTACAAACAAGTAAGTAAGAGAAAA
ACCAAAAGAAGAAGAGAAACAACAAGAAGAAGTAATGGAGGACGCCAAAAACATAAAGAAAGGCCCGGCG
CCATTCTATCCTCTAGAGGATGGAACCGCTGGAGAGCAACTGCATAAGGCTATGAAGAGATACGCCCTGG
TTCCTGGAACAATTGCTTTTACAGATGCACATATCGAGGTGAACATCACGTACGCGGAATACTTCGAAAT
GTCCGTTCGGTTGGCAGAAGCTATGAAACGATATGGGCTGAATACAAATCACAGAATCGTCGTATGCAGT
GAAAACTCTCTTCAATTCTTTATGCCGGTGTTGGGCGCGTTATTTATCGGAGTTGCAGTTGCGCCCGCGA
ACGACATTTATAATGAACGTGAATTGCTCAACAGTATGAACATTTCGCAGCCTACCGTAGTGTTTGTTTC
CAAAAAGGGGTTGCAAAAAATTTTGAACGTGCAAAAAAAATTACCAATAATCCAGAAAATTATTATCATG
GATTCTAAAACGGATTACCAGGGATTTCAGTCGATGTACACGTTCGTCACATCTCATCTACCTCCCGGTT
TTAATGAATACGATTTTGTACCAGAGTCCTTTGATCGTGACAAAACAATTGCACTGATAATGAATTCCTC
TGGATCTACTGGGTTACCTAAGGGTGTGGCCCTTCCGCATAGAACTGCCTGCGTCAGATTCTCGCATGCC
AGAGATCCTATTTTTGGCAATCAAATCATTCCGGATACTGCGATTTTAAGTGTTGTTCCATTCCATCACG
GTTTTGGAATGTTTACTACACTCGGATATTTGATATGTGGATTTCGAGTCGTCTTAATGTATAGATTTGA
AGAAGAGCTGTTTTTACGATCCCTTCAGGATTACAAAATTCAAAGTGCGTTGCTAGTACCAACCCTATTT
TCATTCTTCGCCAAAAGCACTCTGATTGACAAATACGATTTATCTAATTTACACGAAATTGCTTCTGGGG
GCGCACCTCTTTCGAAAGAAGTCGGGGAAGCGGTTGCAAAACGCTTCCATCTTCCAGGGATACGACAAGG
ATATGGGCTCACTGAGACTACATCAGCTATTCTGATTACACCCGAGGGGGATGATAAACCGGGCGCGGTC
GGTAAAGTTGTTCCATTTTTTGAAGCGAAGGTTGTGGATCTGGATACCGGGAAAACGCTGGGCGTTAATC
AGAGAGGCGAATTATGTGTCAGAGGACCTATGATTATGTCCGGTTATGTAAACAATCCGGAAGCGACCAA
CGCCTTGATTGACAAGGATGGATGGCTACATTCTGGAGACATAGCTTACTGGGACGAGGACGAACACTTC
TTCATAGTTGACCGCTTGAAGTCTTTAATTAAATACAAAGGATATCAGGTGGCCCCCGCTGAATTGGAAT
CGATATTGTTACAACACCCCAACATCTTCGACGCGGGCGTGGCAGGTCTGCCCGACGATGACGCCGGTGA
ACTTCCCGCCGCCGTTGTTGTTTTGGAGCACGGAAAGACGATGACGGAAAAAGAGATCGTGGATTACGTC
GCCAGTCAAGTAACAACCGCGAAAAAGTTGCGCGGAGGAGTTGTGTTTGTGGACGAAGTACCGAAAGGTC
TTACCGGAAAACTCGACGCAAGAAAAATCAGAGAGATCCTCATAAAGGCCAAGAAGGGCGGAAAGTCCAA
ATTGTAAGCTTGATCCCCCGTCGACAGCTAGCTATATCATCAATTTATGTATTACACATAATATCGCACT
CAGTCTTTCATCTACGGCAATGTACCAGCTGATATAATCAGTTATTGAAATATTTCTGAATTTAAACTTG
CATCAATAAATTTATGTTTTTGCTTGGACTATAATACCTGACTTGTTATTTTATCAATAAATATTTAAAC
TATATTTCTTTCAAGATCGCTACTAGAATTCGAGCTCGGAGCCAACACTCGAATCCCCACCCGTTGGACC
AAACCCGGCTCATTAAGCGTCGGTTCAGATTTATTTCCTTTATTTAAAAAAAAGGAAAGGGTAAAAAATA
GAAAATTGGAAACAGTTAAAGCCCAAAATTGTAATTTACCGAGAATTGTAAATTTACCTGAAAACCCTAC
GCTATAGTTTCGACTATAAATACCAAACTTAGGACCTCACTTCAGAATCCCCTCGTCGCTGCGTCTCTCT
CCCGCAACCTTCGATTTTCGTTTATTCGCATCCATCGGAGAGAGAAAACAATCAATAAGCGACCTACTGT
ATTTTTACAACAATTACCAACAACAACAAACAACAAACAACATTACAATTACTATTTACAATTACAATGA
GCCAGTTCGACATCCTGTGCAAGACCCCCCCCAAGGTGCTGGTGCGGCAGTTCGTGGAGAGATTCGAGAG
GCCCAGCGGCGAGAAGATCGCCAGCTGTGCCGCCGAGCTGACCTACCTGTGCTGGATGATCACCCACAAC
GGCACCGCCATCAAGAGGGCCACCTTCATGAGCTACAACACCATCATCAGCAACAGCCTGAGCTTCGACA
TCGTGAACAAGAGCCTGCAGTTCAAGTACAAGACCCAGAAGGCCACCATCCTGGAGGCCAGCCTGAAGAA
GCTGATCCCCGCCTGGGAGTTCACCATCATCCCTTACAACGGCCAGAAGCACCAGAGCGACATCACCGAC
ATCGTGTCCAGCCTGCAGCTGCAGTTCGAGAGCAGCGAGGAGGCCGACAAGGGCAACAGCCACAGCAAGA
AGATGCTGAAGGCCCTGCTGTCCGAGGGCGAGAGCATCTGGGAGATCACCGAGAAGATCCTGAACAGCTT
CGAGTACACCAGCAGGTTCACCAAGACCAAGACCCTGTACCAGTTCCTGTTCCTGGCCACATTCATCAAC
TGCGGCAGGTTCAGCGACATCAAGAACGTGGACCCCAAGAGCTTCAAGCTGGTGCAGAACAAGTACCTGG
GCGTGATCATTCAGTGCCTGGTGACCGAGACTAAGACAAGCGTGTCCAGGTAAGTTTCTGCTTCTACCTT
TGATATATATATAATAATTATCATTAATTAGTAGTAATATAATATTTCAAATATTTTTTTCAAAATAAAA
GAATGTAGTATATAGCAATTGCTTTTCTGTAGTTTATAAGTGTGTATATTTTAATTTATAACTTTTCTAA
TATATGACCAAAATTTGTTGATGTGCAGGCACATCTACTTTTTCAGCGCCAGAGGCAGGATCGACCCCCT
GGTGTACCTGGACGAGTTCCTGAGGAACAGCGAGCCCGTGCTGAAGAGAGTGAACAGGACCGGCAACAGC
AGCAGCAACAAGCAGGAGTACCAGCTGCTGAAGGACAACCTGGTGCGCAGCTACAACAAGGCCCTGAAGA
AGAACGCCCCCTACCCCATCTTCGCTATCAAGAACGGCCCTAAGAGCCACATCGGCAGGCACCTGATGAC
CAGCTTTCTGAGCATGAAGGGCCTGACCGAGCTGACAAACGTGGTGGGCAACTGGAGCGACAAGAGGGCC
TCCGCCGTGGCCAGGACCACCTACACCCACCAGATCACCGCCATCCCCGACCACTACTTCGCCCTGGTGT
CCAGGTACTACGCCTACGACCCCATCAGCAAGGAGATGATCGCCCTGAAGGACGAGACTAACCCCATCGA
GGAGTGGCAGCACATCGAGCAGCTGAAGGGCAGCGCCGAGGGCAGCCTCTCCGGAGGGTCTGGCTCCGGA
TCAAGTGGTGGCAGCGGTACTTCGAGCACAACCAAAAAAGCCAGTGATTCTGCATTCTGGCTTGAGGTTG
AAGGTAATTCCATGACCGCACCAACAGGCTCCAAGCCAAGCTTTCCTGACGGAATGTTAATTCTCGTTGA
CCCTGAGCAGGCTGTTGAGCCAGGTGATTTCTGCATAGCCAGACTTGGGGGTGATGAGTTTACCTTCAAG
AAACTGATCAGGGATAGCGGTCAGGTGTTTTTACAACCACTAAACCCACAGTACCCAATGATCCCATGCA
ATGAGAGTTGTTCCGTTGTGGGGAAAGTTATCGCTAGTCAGTGGCCTGAAGAGACGTTTGGCCCCAAGAA
AAAGCGGAAGGTGTAGGCTTCTCTAGCTAGAGTCGATCGACAAGCTCGAGTTTCTCCATAATAATGTGTG
AGTAGTTCCCAGATAAGGGAATTAGGGTTCCTATAGGGTTTCGCTCATGTGTTGAGCATATAAGAAACCC
TTAGTATGTATTTGTATTTGTAAAATACTTCTATCAATAAAATTTCTAATTCCTAAAACCAAAATCCAGT
ACTAAAATCCAGATCGCTTTACTGAGACCGCAGCTGGCACGACAGGTTTCCCGACTGGAAAGCGGGCAGT
GAGCGCAACGCAATTAATGTGAGTTAGCTCACTCATTAGGCACCCCAGGCTTTACACTTTATGCTTCCGG
CTCGTATGTTGTGTGGAATTGTGAGCGGATAACAATTTCACACAGGAAACAGCTATGACCATGATTACGC
CAAGCTTGCATGCCTGCAGGTCGACTCTAGAGGATCCCCGGGTACCGAGCTCGAATTCACTGGCCGTCGT
TTTACAACGTCGTGACTGGGAAAACCCTGGCGTTACCCAACTTAATCGCCTTGCAGCACATCCCCCTTTC
GCCAGCTGGCGTAATAGCGAAGAGGCCCGCACCGATCGCCCTTCCCAACAGTTGCGCAGCCTGAATGGCG
AATGGCGCCTGATGCGGTATTTTCTCCTTACGCATCTGTGCGGTATTTCACACCGCATATGGTGCACTCT
CAGTACAATCTGCTCTGATGCCGCATAGTTAAGCCAGCCCCGACACCCGCCAACACCCGCTGACGCGCCC
TGACGGGCTTGTCTGCTCCCGGCATCCGCTTACAGACAAGCTGTGACGGTCTCAGGGACACGAAGTGATC
CGTTTAAACTATCAGTGTTTGACAGGATATATTGGCGGGTAAACCTAAGAGAAAAGAGCGTTTATTAGAA
TAATCGGATATTTAAAAGGGCGTGAAAAGGTTTATCCGTTCGTCCATTTGTATGTGCCAGCCGCCTTTGC
GACGCTCACCGGGCTGGTTGCCCTCGCCGCTGGGCTGGCGGCCGTCTATGGCCCTGCAAACGCGCCAGAA
ACGCCGTCGAAGCCGTGTGCGAGACACCGCGGCCGCCGGCGTTGTGGATACCTCGCGGAAAACTTGGCCC
TCACTGACAGATGAGGGGCGGACGTTGACACTTGAGGGGCCGACTCACCCGGCGCGGCGTTGACAGATGA
GGGGCAGGCTCGATTTCGGCCGGCGACGTGGAGCTGGCCAGCCTCGCAAATCGGCGAAAACGCCTGATTT
TACGCGAGTTTCCCACAGATGATGTGGACAAGCCTGGGGATAAGTGCCCTGCGGTATTGACACTTGAGGG
GCGCGACTACTGACAGATGAGGGGCGCGATCCTTGACACTTGAGGGGCAGAGTGCTGACAGATGAGGGGC
GCACCTATTGACATTTGAGGGGCTGTCCACAGGCAGAAAATCCAGCATTTGCAAGGGTTTCCGCCCGTTT
TTCGGCCACCGCTAACCTGTCTTTTAACCTGCTTTTAAACCAATATTTATAAACCTTGTTTTTAACCAGG
GCTGCGCCCTGTGCGCGTGACCGCGCACGCCGAAGGGGGGTGCCCCCCCTTCTCGAACCCTCCCGGCCCG
CTAACGCGGGCCTCCCATCCCCCCAGGGGCTGCGCCCCTCGGCCGCGAACGGCCTCACCCCAAAAATGGC
AGCGCTGGCCAATTCCCGAGTGCGCGGAACCCCTATTTGTTTATTTTTCTAAATACATTCAAATATGTAT
CCGCTCATGAGACAATAACCCTGATAAATGCTTCAATAATATTGAAAAAGGAAGAGTATGGCTAAAATGA
GAATATCACCGGAATTGAAAAAACTGATCGAAAAATACCGCTGCGTAAAAGATACGGAAGGAATGTCTCC
TGCTAAGGTATATAAGCTGGTGGGAGAAAATGAAAACCTATATTTAAAAATGACGGACAGCCGGTATAAA
GGGACCACCTATGATGTGGAACGGGAAAAGGACATGATGCTATGGCTGGAAGGAAAGCTGCCTGTTCCAA
AGGTCCTGCACTTTGAACGGCATGATGGCTGGAGCAATCTGCTCATGAGTGAGGCCGATGGCGTCCTTTG
CTCGGAAGAGTATGAAGATGAACAAAGCCCTGAAAAGATTATCGAGCTGTATGCGGAGTGCATCAGGCTC
TTTCACTCCATCGACATATCGGATTGTCCCTATACGAATAGCTTAGACAGCCGCTTAGCCGAATTGGATT
ACTTACTGAATAACGATCTGGCCGATGTGGATTGCGAAAACTGGGAAGAGGACACTCCATTTAAAGATCC
GCGCGAGCTGTATGATTTTTTAAAGACGGAAAAGCCCGAAGAGGAACTTGTCTTTTCCCACGGCGACCTG
GGAGACAGCAACATCTTTGTGAAAGATGGCAAAGTAAGTGGCTTTATTGATCTTGGGAGAAGCGGCAGGG
CGGACAAGTGGTATGACATTGCCTTCTGCGTCCGGTCGCTCAGGGAGGATATCGGGGAAGAACAGTATGT
CGAGCTATTTTTTGACTTACTGGGGATCAAGCCTGATTGGGAGAAAATAAAATATTATATTTTACTGGAT
GAATTGTTTTAGCTGTCAGACCAAGTTTACTCATATATACTTTAGATTGATTTAAAACTTCATTTTTAAT
TTAAAAGGATCTAGGTGAAGATCCTTTTTGATAATCTCATGACCAAAATCCCTTAACGTGAGTTTTCGTT
CCACTGAGCGTCAGACCCCGTAGAAAAGATCAAAGGATCTTCTTGAGATCCTTTTTTTCTGCGCGTAATC
TGCTGCTTGCAAACAAAAAAACCACCGCTACCAGCGGTGGTTTGTTTGCCGGATCAAGAGCTACCAACTC
TTTTTCCGAAGGTAACTGGCTTCAGCAGAGCGCAGATACCAAATACTGTTCTTCTAGTGTAGCCGTAGTT
AGGCCACCACTTCAAGAACTCTGTAGCACCGCCTACATACCTCGCTCTGCTAATCCTGTTACCAGTGGCT
GCTGCCAGTGGCGATAAGTCGTGTCTTACCGGGTTGGACTCAAGACGATAGTTACCGGATAAGGCGCAGC
GGTCGGGCTGAACGGGGGGTTCGTGCACACAGCCCAGCTTGGAGCGAACGACCTACACCGAACTGAGATA
CCTACAGCGTGAGCTATGAGAAAGCGCCACGCTTCCCGAAGGGAGAAAGGCGGACAGGTATCCGGTAAGC
GGCAGGGTCGGAACAGGAGAGCGCACGAGGGAGCTTCCAGGGGGAAACGCCTGGTATCTTTATAGTCCTG
TCGGGTTTCGCCACCTCTGACTTGAGCGTCGATTTTTGTGATGCTCGTCAGGGGGGCGGAGCCTATGGAA
AAACGCCAGCAACGCGGCCTTTTTACGGTTCCTGGCAGATCCTAGATGTGGCGCAACGATGCCGGCGACA
AGCAGGAGCGCACCGACTTCTTCCGCATCAAGTGTTTTGGCTCTCAGGCCGAGGCCCACGGCAAGTATTT
GGGCAAGGGGTCGCTGGTATTCGTGCAGGGCAAGATTCGGAATACCAAGTACGAGAAGGACGGCCAGACG
GTCTACGGGACCGACTTCATTGCCGATAAGGTGGATTATCTGGACACCAAGGCACCAGGCGGGTCAAATC
AGGAATAAGGGCACATTGCCCCGGCGTGAGTCGGGGCAATCCCGCAAGGAGGGTGAATGAATCGGACGTT
TGACCGGAAGGCATACAGGCAAGAACTGATCGACGCGGGGTTTTCCGCCGAGGATGCCGAAACCATCGCA
AGCCGCACCGTCATGCGTGCGCCCCGCGAAACCTTCCAGTCCGTCGGCTCGATGGTCCAGCAAGCTACGG
CCAAGATCGAGCGCGACAGCGTGCAACTGGCTCCCCCTGCCCTGCCCGCGCCATCGGCCGCCGTGGAGCG
TTCGCGTCGTCTTGAACAGGAGGCGGCAGGTTTGGCGAAGTCGATGACCATCGACACGCGAGGAACTATG
ACGACCAAGAAGCGAAAAACCGCCGGCGAGGACCTGGCAAAACAGGTCAGCGAGGCCAAGCAGGCCGCGT
TGCTGAAACACACGAAGCAGCAGATCAAGGAAATGCAGCTTTCCTTGTTCGATATTGCGCCGTGGCCGGA
CACGATGCGAGCGATGCCAAACGACACGGCCCGCTCTGCCCTGTTCACCACGCGCAACAAGAAAATCCCG
CGCGAGGCGCTGCAAAACAAGGTCATTTTCCACGTCAACAAGGACGTGAAGATCACCTACACCGGCGTCG
AGCTGCGGGCCGACGATGACGAACTGGTGTGGCAGCAGGTGTTGGAGTACGCGAAGCGCACCCCTATCGG
CGAGCCGATCACCTTCACGTTCTACGAGCTTTGCCAGGACCTGGGCTGGTCGATCAATGGCCGGTATTAC
ACGAAGGCCGAGGAATGCCTGTCGCGCCTACAGGCGACGGCGATGGGCTTCACGTCCGACCGCGTTGGGC
ACCTGGAATCGGTGTCGCTGCTGCACCGCTTCCGCGTCCTGGACCGTGGCAAGAAAACGTCCCGTTGCCA
GGTCCTGATCGACGAGGAAATCGTCGTGCTGTTTGCTGGCGACCACTACACGAAATTCATATGGGAGAAG
TACCGCAAGCTGTCGCCGACGGCCCGACGGATGTTCGACTATTTCAGCTCGCACCGGGAGCCGTACCCGC
TCAAGCTGGAAACCTTCCGCCTCATGTGCGGATCGGATTCCACCCGCGTGAAGAAGTGGCGCGAGCAGGT
CGGCGAAGCCTGCGAAGAGTTGCGAGGCAGCGGCCTGGTGGAACACGCCTGGGTCAATGATGACCTGGTG
CATTGCAAACGCTAGGGCCTTGTGGGGTCAGTTCCGGCTGGGGGTTCAGCAGCCCCTGCTCGGATCTGTT
GGACCGGACAGTAGTCATGGTTGATGGGCTGCCTGTATCGAGTGGTGATTTTGTGCCGAGCTGCCGGTCG
GGGAGCTGTTGGCTGGCTGGTGGCAGGATATATTGTGGTGTAAACAAATTGACGCTTAGACAACTTAATA
ACACATTGCGGACGTTTTTAATGTACTGGGGTTGAACACTCT
Features (pLannotate 1.2.2; 31 found; start..end, strand, type, name):
    824..844     +  misc_feature   TMV Ω (fragment): translational enhancer from the tobacco mosaic virus 5'-leader sequence (Gallie et al., 1988)
    845..878     +  protein_bind   FRT (minimal): supports FLP-mediated excision but not integration (Turan and Bode, 2011) FLP recombinase from the Saccharomyces cerevisiae 2μ plasmid
    879..1586    +  terminator     OCS terminator: octopine synthase terminator
   1587..1620    +  protein_bind   FRT (minimal): supports FLP-mediated excision but not integration (Turan and Bode, 2011) FLP recombinase from the Saccharomyces cerevisiae 2μ plasmid
   1621..1655    +  misc_feature   TMV Ω (fragment): translational enhancer from the tobacco mosaic virus 5'-leader sequence (Gallie et al., 1988)
   1687..1875    +  intron         IV2 intron: modified second intron of the potato ST-LS1 gene (Vancanneyt et al., 1990)
   1873..2778    +  CDS            LUCI_RENRE: Experimental evidence at protein level: Swiss-Prot protein existence level 1. Upon binding the substrate, the enzyme catalyzes an oxygenation, producing a very short-lived hydroperoxide that cyclizes into a dioxetanone structure, which collapses, releasing a CO(2) molecule. The spontaneous breakdown of the dioxetanone releases the energy (about 50 kcal/mole) that is necessary to generate the excited state of the coelenteramide product, which is the singlet form of the monoanion. In vivo the product undergoes the process of nonradiative energy transfer to an accessory protein, a green fluoresce
   2785..2859    +  CDS            DREB2A (fragment): DRE2A_ARATH - Also known as ERF045. Experimental evidence at protein level: Swiss-Prot protein existence level 1. Transcriptional activator that binds specifically to the DNA sequence 5'-[AG]CCGAC-3'. Binding to the C-repeat/DRE element mediates high salinity- and dehydration-inducible transcription. From Arabidopsis thaliana (Mouse-ear cress).
   2903..3077    +  polyA_signal   CaMV poly(A) signal: cauliflower mosaic virus polyadenylation signal
   3465..5114    +  CDS            LUCI_PHOPY: Experimental evidence at protein level: Swiss-Prot protein existence level 1. Produces green light with a wavelength of 562 nm. From Photinus pyralis (Common eastern firefly) (Lampyris pyralis).
   5137..5337    +  terminator     gene 7 terminator: transcription terminator for octopine-type Ti plasmid gene 7
   5680..5735    +  misc_feature   TMV Ω: translational enhancer from the tobacco mosaic virus 5'-leader sequence (Gallie et al., 1988)
   5737..6420    +  CDS            FLPo (fragment): nuclear-targeted site-specific recombinase FLPo is a mouse codon-optimized fusion between the SV40 nuclear localization signal and a thermostable version of the Saccharomyces cerevisiae site-specific recombinase FLP. Recombination occurs at FRT sequences.
   6420..6608    +  intron         IV2 intron: modified second intron of the potato ST-LS1 gene (Vancanneyt et al., 1990)
   6606..7116    +  CDS            FLPo (fragment): nuclear-targeted site-specific recombinase FLPo is a mouse codon-optimized fusion between the SV40 nuclear localization signal and a thermostable version of the Saccharomyces cerevisiae site-specific recombinase FLP. Recombination occurs at FRT sequences.
   7165..7482    +  CDS            λ repressor (fragment): phage λ repressor; cI
   7541..7715    +  polyA_signal   CaMV poly(A) signal: cauliflower mosaic virus polyadenylation signal
   7730..7772    +  CDS            lacI (fragment): lac repressor; lacI; The lac repressor binds to the lac operator to inhibit transcription in E. coli. This inhibition can be relieved by adding lactose or isopropyl-β-D-thiogalactopyranoside (IPTG).
   7785..7806    +  protein_bind   CAP binding site: CAP binding activates transcription in the presence of cAMP. E. coli catabolite activator protein
   7821..7851    +  promoter       lac promoter: promoter for the E. coli lac operon
   7855..7877    +  protein_bind   lac operator (fragment): The lac repressor binds to the lac operator to inhibit transcription in E. coli. This inhibition can be relieved by adding lactose or isopropyl-β-D-thiogalactopyranoside (IPTG). lac repressor encoded by lacI
   7912..7968    -  misc_feature   MCS: pUC18/19 multiple cloning site
   7965..8122    +  CDS            lacZα (fragment): LacZα fragment of β-galactosidase; lacZ fragment
   8128..8227    -  misc_feature   bom (fragment): basis of mobility region from pBR322
   8350..8374    +  misc_feature   RB T-DNA repeat: right border repeat from nopaline C58 T-DNA
   8471..9102    +  rep_origin     oriV: incP origin of replication
   9193..9297    +  promoter       AmpR promoter: bla
   9298..10092   +  CDS            KanR: aminoglycoside phosphotransferase; aphA-3; confers resistance to kanamycin
  10263..10851   +  rep_origin     ori: high-copy-number ColE1/pMB1/pBR322/pUC origin of replication
  11187..12332   +  CDS            trfA: TRFA_ECOLX - Experimental evidence at protein level: Swiss-Prot protein existence level 1. Also involved in plasmid copy number control, promoting intermolecular coupling of protein bound iterons at oriV, which inhibits replication initiation. From Escherichia coli.
  12481..12505   +  misc_feature   LB T-DNA repeat: left border repeat from nopaline C58 T-DNA
