[The description below was written by a language model from this plasmid's Addgene catalogue record and pLannotate feature annotations shown in this document.]
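Description:
LLP690_L2_1IF1_FRT-OCS_Rluc_FlpF1_C1-NLS is a 12.6 kb multigene (Level 2) plant expression construct assembled in the pAGM4673 binary backbone and built as a synthetic biology logic-gate test vector. The backbone carries nopaline-type left and right T-DNA border repeats, an incP oriV with its trfA replication protein for broad-host-range maintenance (as used in Agrobacterium), a ColE1/pUC-type origin for E. coli, and a kanamycin resistance gene. A residual lac promoter/lacZα/MCS segment sits just inside the right border, a leftover of the cloning system's acceptor cassette.

The T-DNA holds three transcription units. According to the record, an Act2 promoter drives the output reporter, although the promoter itself is not annotated in the feature table. Between split TMV Ω leader fragments lies an OCS terminator flanked by two minimal FRT sites, followed by an intron-containing Renilla luciferase with a C-terminal PEST degradation tag (annotated by similarity as a DREB2A fragment) and a CaMV poly(A) signal. The terminator blocks read-through into Rluc until Flp recombinase excises it, which switches the reporter on permanently. A second unit, TCTP1::Fluc with the gene 7 terminator, provides firefly luciferase, presumably as a normalisation reference. The third, TCTP1::FlpFrag1-C1, expresses one intron-interrupted fragment of Flp. This fragment is fused to a domain annotated as a λ repressor fragment, apparently the "C1" part, and the name also indicates an NLS.

Because only one half of the split recombinase is supplied, the plasmid represents the one-input state of a split-Flp AND gate. It serves to check that a single fragment alone does not trigger excision and Rluc output.
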