Addgene plasmid #192413: LLP690_L2_1IF1_FRT-OCS_Rluc_FlpF1_C1-NLS
Purpose: To act as a 1-input state of the split-AND gate.
Depositing lab: Ryan Lister. Depositing organization: University of Western Australia. Publication: Synthetic memory circuits for stable cell reprogramming in plants. Lloyd JPB, Ly F, Gong P, Pflueger J, Swain T, Pflueger C, Fourie E, Khan MA, Kidd BN, Lister R. Nat Biotechnol. 2022 Jul 4. pii: 10.1038/s41587-022-01383-2. doi: 10.1038/s41587-022-01383-2. PubMed 35788565.
Backbone
  Vector backbone: pAGM4673
  Backbone manufacturer: Sylvestre Marillonnet
  Vector type: Plant Expression, Synthetic Biology
Growth in bacteria
  Bacterial resistance: Kanamycin, 50 μg/mL
  Growth temperature: 30°C
  Growth strain: DH5alpha
  Copy number: Unknown
Gene/Insert
  Gene/Insert name: Act2::FRT-OCS-FRT::Rluc
  Species: Renilla reniformis
  Tag / fusion protein: PEST (C terminal on insert)
  Cloning method: Restriction Enzyme; 5′ cloning site unknown (unknown if destroyed)
Terms and licenses: Academic/Nonprofit Terms; Industry Terms: Not Available to Industry
Depositor comments: Other genes: TCTP1::Fluc, TCTP1::FlpFrag1-C1
How to cite: LLP690_L2_1IF1_FRT-OCS_Rluc_FlpF1_C1-NLS was a gift from Ryan Lister (Addgene plasmid # 192413 ; http://n2t.net/addgene:192413 ; RRID:Addgene_192413)
